LOCUS       Exported 8440 bp ds-DNA circular SYN 12-MAY-2021
DEFINITION  Retroviral expression of human VEGFC.
ACCESSION   .
VERSION     .
KEYWORDS    pQCXIP-VEGFC
SOURCE      synthetic DNA construct
  ORGANISM  synthetic DNA construct
REFERENCE   1 (bases 1 to 8440)
  TITLE     Grusch plasmids
  JOURNAL   Unpublished
REFERENCE   2 (bases 1 to 8440)
  AUTHORS   .
  TITLE     Direct Submission
  JOURNAL   Exported May 12, 2021 from SnapGene Server 1.1.58
            http://www.snapgene.com
FEATURES             Location/Qualifiers
     source          1..8440
                     /organism="synthetic DNA construct"
                     /mol_type="other DNA"
     promoter        309..512
                     /label=CMV promoter
                     /note="human cytomegalovirus (CMV) immediate early
                     promoter"
     LTR             513..688
                     /label=5' LTR (truncated)
                     /note="truncated long terminal repeat from Moloney murine
                     sarcoma virus"
     misc_feature    751..950
                     /label=MMLV Psi
                     /note="packaging signal of Moloney murine leukemia virus
                     (MMLV)"
     CDS             1151..1567
                     /label=gag (truncated)
                     /note="truncated Moloney murine leukemia virus (MMLV) gag
                     gene lacking the start codon"
     primer_bind     1497..1519
                     /label=pLXSN 5'
                     /note="Murine stem cell virus, forward primer. Also called
                     MSCV"
     primer_bind     1535..1551
                     /label=pBABE 5'
                     /note="Psi packaging signal, forward primer for pBABE
                     vectors"
     enhancer        1604..1907
                     /label=CMV enhancer
                     /note="human cytomegalovirus immediate early enhancer"
     promoter        1908..2111
                     /label=CMV promoter
                     /note="human cytomegalovirus (CMV) immediate early
                     promoter"
     primer_bind     2108..2132
                     /label=LNCX
                     /note="Human CMV promoter, forward primer"
     misc_feature    3567..4140
                     /label=IRES
                     /note="internal ribosome entry site (IRES) of the
                     encephalomyocarditis virus (EMCV)"
     primer_bind     complement(3734..3751)
                     /label=IRES reverse
                     /note="IRES internal ribosome entry site, reverse primer.
                     Also called pCDH-rev"
     primer_bind     3961..3980
                     /label=IRES-F
                     /note="IRES internal ribosome entry site, forward primer"
     CDS             4173..4772
                     /codon_start=1
                     /gene="pac from Streptomyces alboniger"
                     /product="puromycin N-acetyltransferase"
                     /label=PuroR
                     /note="confers resistance to puromycin"
                     /translation="MTEYKPTVRLATRDDVPRAVRTLAAAFADYPATRHTVDPDRHIER
                     VTELQELFLTRVGLDIGKVWVADDGAAVAVWTTPESVEAGAVFAEIGPRMAELSGSRLA
                     AQQQMEGLLAPHRPKEPAWFLATVGVSPDHQGKGLGSAVVLPGVEAAERAGVPAFLETS
                     APRNLPFYERLGFTVTADVEVPEGPRTWCMTRKPGA"
     primer_bind     complement(4173..4192)
                     /label=Puro-R
                     /note="Puromycin resistance gene, reverse primer. Also
                     called puro-variant-R"
     primer_bind     4669..4689
                     /label=Puro-F
                     /note="Puromycin resistance gene, forward primer"
     LTR             5146..5571
                     /label=3' LTR (Delta-U3)
                     /note="self-inactivating 3' long terminal repeat (LTR) from
                     Moloney murine leukemia virus"
     primer_bind     complement(5674..5696)
                     /label=pGEX 3'
                     /note="pGEX vectors, reverse primer"
     primer_bind     complement(5832..5852)
                     /label=pBABE 3'
                     /note="SV40 enhancer, reverse primer for pBABE vectors"
     promoter        5837..6166
                     /label=SV40 promoter
                     /note="SV40 enhancer and early promoter"
     rep_origin      6017..6152
                     /label=SV40 ori
                     /note="SV40 origin of replication"
     primer_bind     6079..6098
                     /label=SV40pro-F
                     /note="SV40 promoter/origin, forward primer"
     primer_bind     6188..6207
                     /label=pRS-marker
                     /note="pRS vectors, use to sequence yeast selectable
                     marker"
     primer_bind     complement(6288..6305)
                     /label=L4440
                     /note="L4440 vector, forward primer"
     rep_origin      complement(6459..7047)
                     /direction=LEFT
                     /label=ori
                     /note="high-copy-number ColE1/pMB1/pBR322/pUC origin of
                     replication"
     primer_bind     complement(6539..6558)
                     /label=pBR322ori-F
                     /note="pBR322 origin, forward primer"
     CDS             complement(7218..8078)
                     /codon_start=1
                     /gene="bla"
                     /product="beta-lactamase"
                     /label=AmpR
                     /note="confers resistance to ampicillin, carbenicillin, and
                     related antibiotics"
                     /translation="MSIQHFRVALIPFFAAFCLPVFAHPETLVKVKDAEDQLGARVGYI
                     ELDLNSGKILESFRPEERFPMMSTFKVLLCGAVLSRVDAGQEQLGRRIHYSQNDLVEYS
                     PVTEKHLTDGMTVRELCSAAITMSDNTAANLLLTTIGGPKELTAFLHNMGDHVTRLDRW
                     EPELNEAIPNDERDTTMPAAMATTLRKLLTGELLTLASRQQLIDWMEADKVAGPLLRSA
                     LPAGWFIADKSGAGERGSRGIIAALGPDGKPSRIVVIYTTGSQATMDERNRQIAEIGAS
                     LIKHW"
     primer_bind     7841..7860
                     /label=Amp-R
                     /note="Ampicillin resistance gene, reverse primer"
     promoter        complement(8079..8183)
                     /gene="bla"
                     /label=AmpR promoter
     primer_bind     8251..8269
                     /label=pBRforEco
                     /note="pBR322 vectors, upsteam of EcoRI site, forward
                     primer"
     enhancer        8369..308
                     /label=CMV enhancer
                     /note="human cytomegalovirus immediate early enhancer"
ORIGIN
        1 tccgcgttac ataacttacg gtaaatggcc cgcctggctg accgcccaac gacccccgcc
       61 cattgacgtc aataatgacg tatgttccca tagtaacgcc aatagggact ttccattgac
      121 gtcaatgggt ggagtattta cggtaaactg cccacttggc agtacatcaa gtgtatcata
      181 tgccaagtac gccccctatt gacgtcaatg acggtaaatg gcccgcctgg cattatgccc
      241 agtacatgac cttatgggac tttcctactt ggcagtacat ctacgtatta gtcatcgcta
      301 ttaccatggt gatgcggttt tggcagtaca tcaatgggcg tggatagcgg tttgactcac
      361 ggggatttcc aagtctccac cccattgacg tcaatgggag tttgttttgg caccaaaatc
      421 aacgggactt tccaaaatgt cgtaacaact ccgccccatt gacgcaaatg ggcggtaggc
      481 gtgtacggtg ggaggtctat ataagcagag ctcaataaaa gagcccacaa cccctcactc
      541 ggcgcgccag tcttccgata gactgcgtcg cccgggtacc cgtattccca ataaagcctc
      601 ttgctgtttg catccgaatc gtggtctcgc tgttccttgg gagggtctcc tctgagtgat
      661 tgactaccca cgacgggggt ctttcatttg ggggctcgtc cgggatttgg agacccctgc
      721 ccagggacca ccgacccacc accgggaggt aagctggcca gcaacttatc tgtgtctgtc
      781 cgattgtcta gtgtctatgt ttgatgttat gcgcctgcgt ctgtactagt tagctaacta
      841 gctctgtatc tggcggaccc gtggtggaac tgacgagttc tgaacacccg gccgcaaccc
      901 tgggagacgt cccagggact ttgggggccg tttttgtggc ccgacctgag gaagggagtc
      961 gatgtggaat ccgaccccgt caggatatgt ggttctggta ggagacgaga acctaaaaca
     1021 gttcccgcct ccgtctgaat ttttgctttc ggtttggaac cgaagccgcg cgtcttgtct
     1081 gctgcagcgc tgcagcatcg ttctgtgttg tctctgtctg actgtgtttc tgtatttgtc
     1141 tgaaaattag ggccagactg ttaccactcc cttaagtttg accttaggtc actggaaaga
     1201 tgtcgagcgg atcgctcaca accagtcggt agatgtcaag aagagacgtt gggttacctt
     1261 ctgctctgca gaatggccaa cctttaacgt cggatggccg cgagacggca cctttaaccg
     1321 agacctcatc acccaggtta agatcaaggt cttttcacct ggcccgcatg gacacccaga
     1381 ccaggtcccc tacatcgtga cctgggaagc cttggctttt gacccccctc cctgggtcaa
     1441 gccctttgta caccctaagc ctccgcctcc tcttcctcca tccgccccgt ctctccccct
     1501 tgaacctcct cgttcgaccc cgcctcgatc ctccctttat ccagccctca ctccttctct
     1561 aggcgccgga attgaagatc tgggggatcg atcctctaga gtccgttaca taacttacgg
     1621 taaatggccc gcctggctga ccgcccaacg acccccgccc attgacgtca ataatgacgt
     1681 atgttcccat agtaacgcca atagggactt tccattgacg tcaatgggtg gagtatttac
     1741 ggtaaactgc ccacttggca gtacatcaag tgtatcatat gccaagtacg ccccctattg
     1801 acgtcaatga cggtaaatgg cccgcctggc attatgccca gtacatgacc ttatgggact
     1861 ttcctacttg gcagtacatc tacgtattag tcatcgctat taccatggtg atgcggtttt
     1921 ggcagtacat caatgggcgt ggatagcggt ttgactcacg gggatttcca agtctccacc
     1981 ccattgacgt caatgggagt ttgttttggc accaaaatca acgggacttt ccaaaatgtc
     2041 gtaacaactc cgccccattg acgcaaatgg gcggtaggcg tgtacggtgg gaggtctata
     2101 taagcagagc tcgtttagtg aaccgtcaga tcgcctggag acgccatcca cgctgttttg
     2161 acctccatag aagacaccgg gaccgatcca gcctccgcgg ccgggaacgg tgcattggaa
     2221 cggacctgca ggaattgatc cgcggccgca ccggtaggcc tcgtacgctt aattaacgga
     2281 tccatgcact tgctgggctt cttctctgtg gcgtgttctc tgctcgccgc tgcgctgctc
     2341 ccgggtcctc gcgaggcgcc cgccgccgcc gccgccttcg agtccggact cgacctctcg
     2401 gacgcggagc ccgacgcggg cgaggccacg gcttatgcaa gcaaagatct ggaggagcag
     2461 ttacggtctg tgtccagtgt agatgaactc atgactgtac tctacccaga atattggaaa
     2521 atgtacaagt gtcagctaag gaaaggaggc tggcaacata acagagaaca ggccaacctc
     2581 aactcaagga cagaagagac tataaaattt gctgcagcac attataatac agagatcttg
     2641 aaaagtattg ataatgagtg gagaaagact caatgcatgc cacgggaggt gtgtatagat
     2701 gtggggaagg agtttggagt cgcgacaaac accttcttta aacctccatg tgtgtccgtc
     2761 tacagatgtg ggggttgctg caatagtgag gggctgcagt gcatgaacac cagcacgagc
     2821 tacctcagca agacgttatt tgaaattaca gtgcctctct ctcaaggccc caaaccagta
     2881 acaatcagtt ttgccaatca cacttcctgc cgatgcatgt ctaaactgga tgtttacaga
     2941 caagttcatt ccattattag acgttccctg ccagcaacac taccacagtg tcaggcagcg
     3001 aacaagacct gccccaccaa ttacatgtgg aataatcaca tctgcagatg cctggctcag
     3061 gaagatttta tgttttcctc ggatgctgga gatgactcaa cagatggatt ccatgacatc
     3121 tgtggaccaa acaaggagct ggatgaagag acctgtcagt gtgtctgcag agcggggctt
     3181 cggcctgcca gctgtggacc ccacaaagaa ctagacagaa actcatgcca gtgtgtctgt
     3241 aaaaacaaac tcttccccag ccaatgtggg gccaaccgag aatttgatga aaacacatgc
     3301 cagtgtgtat gtaaaagaac ctgccccaga aatcaacccc taaatcctgg aaaatgtgcc
     3361 tgtgaatgta cagaaagtcc acagaaatgc ttgttaaaag gaaagaagtt ccaccaccaa
     3421 acatgcagct gttacagacg gccatgtacg aaccgccaga aggcttgtga gccaggattt
     3481 tcatatagtg aagaagtgtg tcgttgtgtc ccttcatatt ggaaaagacc acaaatgagc
     3541 taagaattcc gccccccccc cccccccccc tctccctccc ccccccctaa cgttactggc
     3601 cgaagccgct tggaataagg ccggtgtgcg tttgtctata tgttattttc caccatattg
     3661 ccgtcttttg gcaatgtgag ggcccggaaa cctggccctg tcttcttgac gagcattcct
     3721 aggggtcttt cccctctcgc caaaggaatg caaggtctgt tgaatgtcgt gaaggaagca
     3781 gttcctctgg aagcttcttg aagacaaaca acgtctgtag cgaccctttg caggcagcgg
     3841 aaccccccac ctggcgacag gtgcctctgc ggccaaaagc cacgtgtata agatacacct
     3901 gcaaaggcgg cacaacccca gtgccacgtt gtgagttgga tagttgtgga aagagtcaaa
     3961 tggctctcct caagcgtatt caacaagggg ctgaaggatg cccagaaggt accccattgt
     4021 atgggatctg atctggggcc tcggtgcaca tgctttacat gtgtttagtc gaggttaaaa
     4081 aaacgtctag gccccccgaa ccacggggac gtggttttcc tttgaaaaac acgatgataa
     4141 gcttgccaca acccacaagg agacgacctt ccatgaccga gtacaagccc acggtgcgcc
     4201 tcgccacccg cgacgacgtc ccccgggccg tacgcaccct cgccgccgcg ttcgccgact
     4261 accccgccac gcgccacacc gtcgacccgg accgccacat cgagcgggtc accgagctgc
     4321 aagaactctt cctcacgcgc gtcgggctcg acatcggcaa ggtgtgggtc gcggacgacg
     4381 gcgccgcggt ggcggtctgg accacgccgg agagcgtcga agcgggggcg gtgttcgccg
     4441 agatcggccc gcgcatggcc gagttgagcg gttcccggct ggccgcgcag caacagatgg
     4501 aaggcctcct ggcgccgcac cggcccaagg agcccgcgtg gttcctggcc accgtcggcg
     4561 tctcgcccga ccaccagggc aagggtctgg gcagcgccgt cgtgctcccc ggagtggagg
     4621 cggccgagcg cgccggggtg cccgccttcc tggagacctc cgcgccccgc aacctcccct
     4681 tctacgagcg gctcggcttc accgtcaccg ccgacgtcga ggtgcccgaa ggaccgcgca
     4741 cctggtgcat gacccgcaag cccggtgcct gacgcccgcc ccacgacccg cagcgcccga
     4801 ccgaaaggag cgcacgaccc catggctccg accgaagcca cccggggcgg ccccgccgac
     4861 cccgcacccg cccccgaggc ccaccgactc tagtcgaggg ctgcagcgct gcagaggccg
     4921 agtgcagaac tgctccaaag ggacctcaag gctttccgag ggacactagg ctgactccat
     4981 cgagccagtg tagagataag cttatcgatt agtccaattt gttaaagaca ggatatcagt
     5041 ggtccaggct ctagttttga ctcaacaata tcaccagctg aagcctatag agtacgagcc
     5101 atagataaaa taaaagattt tatttagtct ccagaaaaag gggggaatga aagaccccac
     5161 ctgtaggttt ggcaagctag cttaagtaac gccattttgc aaggcatgga aaaatacata
     5221 actgagaata gagaagttca gatcaaggtc aggaacagat ggaacagggt cgaccctaga
     5281 gaaccatcag atgtttccag ggtgccccaa ggacctgaaa tgaccctgtg ccttatttga
     5341 actaaccaat cagttcgctt ctcgcttctg ttcgcgcgct tctgctcccc gagctcaata
     5401 aaagagccca caacccctca ctcggggcgc cagtcctccg attgactgag tcgcccgggt
     5461 acccgtgtat ccaataaacc ctcttgcagt tgcatccgac ttgtggtctc gctgttcctt
     5521 gggagggtct cctctgagtg attgactacc cgtcagcggg ggtctttcat ttgggggctc
     5581 gtccgggatc gggagacccc tgcccaggga ccaccgaccc accaccggga ggtaagctgg
     5641 ctgcctcgcg cgtttcggtg atgacggtga aaacctctga cacatgcagc tcccggagac
     5701 ggtcacagct tgtctgtaag cggatgccgg gagcagacaa gcccgtcagg gcgcgtcagc
     5761 gggtgttggc gggtgtcggg gcgcagccat gacccagtca cgtagcgata gcggagtgta
     5821 gatccggctg tggaatgtgt gtcagttagg gtgtggaaag tccccaggct ccccagcagg
     5881 cagaagtatg caaagcatgc atctcaatta gtcagcaacc aggtgtggaa agtccccagg
     5941 ctccccagca ggcagaagta tgcaaagcat gcatctcaat tagtcagcaa ccatagtccc
     6001 gcccctaact ccgcccatcc cgcccctaac tccgcccagt tccgcccatt ctccgcccca
     6061 tggctgacta atttttttta tttatgcaga ggccgaggcc gcctcggcct ctgagctatt
     6121 ccagaagtag tgaggaggct tttttggagg cctaggcttt tgcaaaaagc ttactggctt
     6181 aactatgcgg catcagagca gattgtactg agagtgcacc atatgcggtg tgaaataccg
     6241 cacagatgcg taaggagaaa ataccgcatc aggcgctctt ccgcttcctc gctcactgac
     6301 tcgctgcgct cggtcgttcg gctgcggcga gcggtatcag ctcactcaaa ggcggtaata
     6361 cggttatcca cagaatcagg ggataacgca ggaaagaaca tgtgagcaaa aggccagcaa
     6421 aaggccagga accgtaaaaa ggccgcgttg ctggcgtttt tccataggct ccgcccccct
     6481 gacgagcatc acaaaaatcg acgctcaagt cagaggtggc gaaacccgac aggactataa
     6541 agataccagg cgtttccccc tggaagctcc ctcgtgcgct ctcctgttcc gaccctgccg
     6601 cttaccggat acctgtccgc ctttctccct tcgggaagcg tggcgctttc tcatagctca
     6661 cgctgtaggt atctcagttc ggtgtaggtc gttcgctcca agctgggctg tgtgcacgaa
     6721 ccccccgttc agcccgaccg ctgcgcctta tccggtaact atcgtcttga gtccaacccg
     6781 gtaagacacg acttatcgcc actggcagca gccactggta acaggattag cagagcgagg
     6841 tatgtaggcg gtgctacaga gttcttgaag tggtggccta actacggcta cactagaagg
     6901 acagtatttg gtatctgcgc tctgctgaag ccagttacct tcggaaaaag agttggtagc
     6961 tcttgatccg gcaaacaaac caccgctggt agcggtggtt tttttgtttg caagcagcag
     7021 attacgcgca gaaaaaaagg atctcaagaa gatcctttga tcttttctac ggggtctgac
     7081 gctcagtgga acgaaaactc acgttaaggg attttggtca tgagattatc aaaaaggatc
     7141 ttcacctaga tccttttaaa ttaaaaatga agttttaaat caatctaaag tatatatgag
     7201 taaacttggt ctgacagtta ccaatgctta atcagtgagg cacctatctc agcgatctgt
     7261 ctatttcgtt catccatagt tgcctgactc cccgtcgtgt agataactac gatacgggag
     7321 ggcttaccat ctggccccag tgctgcaatg ataccgcgag acccacgctc accggctcca
     7381 gatttatcag caataaacca gccagccgga agggccgagc gcagaagtgg tcctgcaact
     7441 ttatccgcct ccatccagtc tattaattgt tgccgggaag ctagagtaag tagttcgcca
     7501 gttaatagtt tgcgcaacgt tgttgccatt gctgcaggca tcgtggtgtc acgctcgtcg
     7561 tttggtatgg cttcattcag ctccggttcc caacgatcaa ggcgagttac atgatccccc
     7621 atgttgtgca aaaaagcggt tagctccttc ggtcctccga tcgttgtcag aagtaagttg
     7681 gccgcagtgt tatcactcat ggttatggca gcactgcata attctcttac tgtcatgcca
     7741 tccgtaagat gcttttctgt gactggtgag tactcaacca agtcattctg agaatagtgt
     7801 atgcggcgac cgagttgctc ttgcccggcg tcaacacggg ataataccgc gccacatagc
     7861 agaactttaa aagtgctcat cattggaaaa cgttcttcgg ggcgaaaact ctcaaggatc
     7921 ttaccgctgt tgagatccag ttcgatgtaa cccactcgtg cacccaactg atcttcagca
     7981 tcttttactt tcaccagcgt ttctgggtga gcaaaaacag gaaggcaaaa tgccgcaaaa
     8041 aagggaataa gggcgacacg gaaatgttga atactcatac tcttcctttt tcaatattat
     8101 tgaagcattt atcagggtta ttgtctcatg agcggataca tatttgaatg tatttagaaa
     8161 aataaacaaa taggggttcc gcgcacattt ccccgaaaag tgccacctga cgtctaagaa
     8221 accattatta tcatgacatt aacctataaa aataggcgta tcacgaggcc ctttcgtctt
     8281 caagaattag cttggccatt gcatacgttg tatccatatc ataatatgta catttatatt
     8341 ggctcatgtc caacattacc gccatgttga cattgattat tgactagtta ttaatagtaa
     8401 tcaattacgg ggtcattagt tcatagccca tatatggagt
//
