[The description below was written by a language model from this plasmid's Addgene catalogue record and the feature table of its GenBank file.]
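Description:
pQCXIP-VEGFC is a self-inactivating gammaretroviral expression vector built on the pQCXIP backbone for delivering human VEGFC into mammalian cells. It is propagated in bacteria through a high-copy ColE1/pUC-type origin with ampicillin selection (AmpR, beta-lactamase). An SV40 promoter/origin segment also sits in the plasmid backbone outside the proviral region.

The viral portion begins with a hybrid 5′ end, in which a CMV enhancer/promoter is fused to a truncated Moloney murine sarcoma virus LTR. This drives strong transcription of the genomic RNA in packaging cells. It is followed by the MMLV Psi packaging signal and a truncated gag fragment lacking its start codon, which together support encapsidation. The 3′ LTR carries a U3 deletion, so after reverse transcription and integration the LTR promoter activity is lost. Expression then depends on the internal CMV immediate-early enhancer/promoter.

That promoter transcribes a bicistronic message. VEGFC, cloned between BamHI and EcoRI sites, is followed by an EMCV IRES and the puromycin N-acetyltransferase gene. Puromycin-resistant transduced cells should therefore also express the insert.

The feature table does not annotate the VEGFC coding sequence itself. It leaves an unannotated gap of roughly 1.4 kb between the CMV promoter and the IRES, where the insert would lie. The sizes in the record also disagree: the catalogue lists a 7,300 bp insert and a 14,500 bp total, whereas the sequence file is 8,440 bp. The catalogue figures should therefore be treated with caution. The stated purpose is retroviral expression of human VEGFC, typically for generating stably overexpressing cell lines.
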