Addgene plasmid #73012: pQCXIP-VEGFC
Purpose: Retroviral expression of human VEGFC
Depositing lab: Michael Grusch. Depositing organization: Medical University of Vienna.
Backbone
  Vector backbone: pQCXIP
  Backbone manufacturer: Clontech
  Backbone size w/o insert (bp): 7200
  Total vector size (bp): 14500
  Vector type: Mammalian Expression, Retroviral
  Selectable markers: Puromycin
Growth in bacteria
  Bacterial resistance: Ampicillin, 100 μg/mL
  Growth temperature: 37°C
  Growth strain: NEB Stable
  Copy number: High Copy
Gene/Insert
  Gene/Insert name: VEGFC
  Species: H. sapiens (human)
  Insert size (bp): 7300
  GenBank ID: 7424
  Entrez Gene: VEGFC (a.k.a. Flt4-L, LMPH1D, LMPHM4, VRP)
  Promoter: CMV
  Cloning method: Restriction Enzyme; 5′ cloning site BamHI (not destroyed); 3′ cloning site EcoRI (not destroyed)
  Sequencing primers: 5′ LNCX; 3′ pLP-LNCX-rev
Terms and licenses: Academic/Nonprofit Terms; Industry Terms: Not Available to Industry
How to cite: pQCXIP-VEGFC was a gift from Michael Grusch (Addgene plasmid # 73012 ; http://n2t.net/addgene:73012 ; RRID:Addgene_73012)
