>Addgene plasmid #73012 | pQCXIP-VEGFC | addgene partial sequence | sequence record 136110 | LNCX 5'-AGCTCGTTTAGTGAACCGTCAGATC-3'
CTCCATAGAAGACACCGGGACCGATCCAGCCTCCGCGGCCGGGAACGGTGCATTGGAACGGACCTGCAGG
AATTGATCCGCGGCCGCACCGGTAGGCCTCGTACGCTTAATTAACGGATCCATGCACTTGCTGGGCTTCT
TCTCTGTGGCGTGTTCTCTGCTCGCCGCTGCGCTGCTCCCGGGTCCTCGCGAGGCGCCCGCCGCCGCCGC
CGCCTTCGAGTCCGGACTCGACCTCTCGGACGCGGAGCCCGACGCGGGCGAGGCCACGGCTTATGCAAGC
AAAGATCTGGAGGAGCAGTTACGGTCTGTGTCCAGTGTAGATGAACTCATGACTGTACTCTACCCAGAAT
ATTGGAAAATGTACAAGTGTCAGCTAAGGAAAGGAGGCTGGCAACATAACAGAGAACAGGCCAACCTCAA
CTCAAGGACAGAAGAGACTATAAAATTTGCTGCAGCACATTATAATACAGAGATCTTGAAAAGTATTGAT
AATGAGTGGAGAAAGACTCAATGCATGCCACGGGAGGTGTGTATAGATGTGGGGAAGGAGTTTGGAGTCG
CGACAAACACCTTCTTTAAACCTCCATGTGTGTCCGTCTACAGATGTGGGGGTTGCTGCAATAGTGAGGG
GCTGCAGTGCATGAACACCAGCACGAGCTACCTCAGCAAGACGTTATTTGAAATTACAGTGCCTCTCTCT
CAAGGCCCCAAACCAGTAACAATCAGTTTTGCCAATCACACTTCCTGCCGATGCATGTCTAAACTGGATG
TTTACAGACAAGTTCATTCCATTATTAGACGTTCCCTGCCAGCAACACTACCACAGTGTCAGGCAGCGAA
CAAGACCTGCCCCACCAATTACATGTGGAATAATCACATCTGCAGATGCCTGGCTCAGGAAGATTT
